Addgene plasmid #124441: pJET1.2_Rab28_Sense
Purpose: Plasmid for sense in situ probe in vitro transcription
Depositing lab: Yingguang Frank Chan. Depositing organization: Max Planck Institute for Developmental Biology. Publication: An integrative genomic analysis of the Longshanks selection experiment for longer limbs in mice. Castro JP, Yancoskie MN, Marchini M, Belohlavy S, Hiramatsu L, Kucka M, Beluch WH, Naumann R, Skuplik I, Cobb J, Barton NH, Rolian C, Chan YF. Elife. 2019 Jun 6;8:e42014. doi: 10.7554/eLife.42014. PubMed 31169497.
Backbone
  Vector backbone: pJET1.2/blunt
  Backbone manufacturer: Thermo Scientific (CloneJET PCR Cloning Kit)
  Backbone size w/o insert (bp): 2974
  Total vector size (bp): 3759
  Vector type: In situ probe
Growth in bacteria
  Bacterial resistance: Ampicillin, 100 μg/mL
  Growth temperature: 37°C
  Growth strain: DH5alpha
  Copy number: High Copy
Gene/Insert
  Gene/Insert name: RAB28, member RAS oncogene family (alt name: Rab28)
  Species: M. musculus (mouse)
  Insert size (bp): 785
  Entrez Gene: Rab28 (a.k.a. 2700023P08Rik, AW496496)
  Promoter: T7
  Cloning method: Restriction Enzyme; 5′ cloning site EcoRV (destroyed during cloning); 3′ cloning site EcoRV (destroyed during cloning)
  Sequencing primers: 5′ CGACTCACTATAGGGAGAGCGGC; 3′ AAGAACATCGATTTTCCATGGCAG
Terms and licenses: Academic/Nonprofit Terms; Industry Terms: Not Available to Industry
How to cite: pJET1.2_Rab28_Sense was a gift from Yingguang Frank Chan (Addgene plasmid # 124441 ; http://n2t.net/addgene:124441 ; RRID:Addgene_124441)
