[The description below was written by a language model from this plasmid's Addgene catalogue record and pLannotate feature annotations shown in this document.]
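Description:
pJET1.2_Rab28_Sense is a small bacterial cloning plasmid (3,759 bp) built on the commercial pJET1.2/blunt positive-selection vector and used as a template for in vitro transcription of an in situ hybridisation probe. It is maintained in E. coli at high copy number through a ColE1/pUC-type origin and selected with ampicillin via the β-lactamase gene under its native bla promoter. The backbone carries the eco47IR restriction endonuclease gene downstream of a lac UV5 promoter with its CAP binding site and lac operator. In this vector system the lethal gene is interrupted by blunt-end insertion at the cloning site, so only recombinant clones survive. Consistent with this, the annotation shows only a fragment of eco47IR, and the EcoRV cloning sites are recorded as destroyed on both sides. A short lacI remnant is also annotated.

The insert is a 785 bp fragment of mouse Rab28, a member of the RAS oncogene family. The annotated coding match covers about 444 bp of it, so the rest presumably lies outside the recognised coding region, though the record does not say what it comprises. A T7 promoter sits just upstream of the insert and on the same strand as the Rab28 coding sequence in both sequence records, which are the same plasmid shown in opposite orientations. T7 RNA polymerase therefore produces an RNA of the same sense as the mRNA. Sense probes cannot hybridise to the endogenous transcript and typically serve as the negative control for a matching antisense probe. The plasmid was deposited in connection with a genomic study of mice selected for longer limbs.
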