Features (pLannotate 1.2.2; 10 found; start..end, strand, type, name):
    305..323     +  promoter       T7 promoter: promoter for bacteriophage T7 RNA polymerase
    370..813     +  CDS            Rab28 (fragment): RAB28_MOUSE - Experimental evidence at protein level: Swiss-Prot protein existence level 1. From Mus musculus (Mouse).
   1158..1538    -  CDS            eco47IR (fragment): T2E7_ECOLX - Protein predicted: Swiss-Prot protein existence level 4. Recognizes the double-stranded sequence GGWCC and cleaves after G-1. From Escherichia coli.
   1567..1583    -  protein_bind   lac operator: The lac repressor binds to the lac operator to inhibit transcription in E. coli. This inhibition can be relieved by adding lactose or isopropyl-β-D-thiogalactopyranoside (IPTG). lac repressor encoded by lacI
   1591..1621    -  promoter       lac UV5 promoter: E. coli lac promoter with an "up" mutation
   1636..1657    -  protein_bind   CAP binding site: CAP binding activates transcription in the presence of cAMP. E. coli catabolite activator protein
   1682..1765    -  CDS            lacI (fragment): lac repressor; lacI; The lac repressor binds to the lac operator to inhibit transcription in E. coli. This inhibition can be relieved by adding lactose or isopropyl-β-D-thiogalactopyranoside (IPTG).
   1948..2536    -  rep_origin     ori: high-copy-number ColE1/pMB1/pBR322/pUC origin of replication
   2707..3567    -  CDS            AmpR: β-lactamase; bla; confers resistance to ampicillin, carbenicillin, and related antibiotics
   3568..3672    -  promoter       AmpR promoter: bla
>Addgene plasmid #124441 | pJET1.2_Rab28_Sense | depositor full sequence | sequence record 237442 | pJET1.2_Rab28_Sense sequence 3759 bps
GCCCCTGCAGCCGAATTATATTATTTTTGCCAAATAATTTTTAACAAAAGCTCTGAAGTCTTCTTCATTT
AAATTCTTAGATGATACTTCATCTGGAAAATTGTCCCAATTAGTAGCATCACGCTGTGAGTAAGTTCTAA
ACCATTTTTTTATTGTTGTATTATCTCTAATCTTACTACTCGATGAGTTTTCGGTATTATCTCTATTTTT
AACTTGGAGCAGGTTCCATTCATTGTTTTTTTCATCATAGTGAATAAAATCAACTGCTTTAACACTTGTG
CCTGAACACCATATCCATCCGGCGTAATACGACTCACTATAGGGAGAGCGGCCGCCAGATCTTCCGGATG
GCTCGAGTTTTTCAGCAAGATAGGTGGCAAGATGTTGGATAAATACATCTATGGAGCACAGGGAATCCTC
TTGGTATATGATATTACAAACTACCAAAGCTTTGAGAATTTGGAAGATTGGTATTCTGTGGTGAAGACAG
TAAGTGAAGAGTCAGAAACTCAGCCCCTGGTTGCTTTAGTGGGCAATAAAATTGACTTGGAGCATATGCG
AACAGTAAAAGCTGATAAGCACTTACGATTTTGCCAGGAAAATGGTTTTAGTAGCCACTTTGTTTCAGCC
AAGACAGGAGACTCTGTCTTCCTGTGTTTTCAGAAAGTTGCAGCAGAAATCCTGGGAATCAAATTAAACA
AAGCAGAAATAGAACAGTCACAGAGAGTGGTGAAGGCAGATATTGTAAACTACAACCAGGAGCCCTTGTC
AAGAACTGTTAACCCTCCTCGGAGCTCCATGTGTGCAGTGCAGTGAGCACACACTGTATTGATAGTTCTG
GCTGCTCTTCCCCTGAATTGGGCCCCAGCTGCCTAGGAACGTGTTTTATCAGTGACTGTCTCCGTAGCCA
GCTCACACTTCCTCCTGCTCTGCTCCTTCATCCTTTAGTTGCCTGAGGGATCAGGCAGCTCCCTGGACCG
GAAGGAGTGCGATTTGGAACCACACGTTTTGAAATCCGAATGGAGAGTCCATTCTCTGGATTGAGACTGC
CTCCTCACTCCAGAAGAACCATGTTGCTTCCTTCTCTCTTCACTTCTTTGTTTCCCAGATATAAAAAATT
TAACCAGATATGAAGCTGCTCCAAGCTTTGATGATCATCTTTCTAGAAGATCTCCTACAATATTCTCAGC
TGCCATGGAAAATCGATGTTCTTCTTTTATTCTCTCAAGATTTTCAGGCTGTATATTAAAACTTATATTA
AGAACTATGCTAACCACCTCATCAGGAACCGTTGTAGGTGGCGTGGGTTTTCTTGGCAATCGACTCTCAT
GAAAACTACGAGCTAAATATTCAATATGTTCCTCTTGACCAACTTTATTCTGCATTTTTTTTGAACGAGG
TTTAGAGCAAGCTTCAGGAAACTGAGACAGGAATTTTATTAAAAATTTAAATTTTGAAGAAAGTTCAGGG
TTAATAGCATCCATTTTTTGCTTTGCAAGTTCCTCAGCATTCTTAACAAAAGACGTCTCTTTTGACATGT
TTAAAGTTTAAACCTCCTGTGTGAAATTGTTATCCGCTCACAATTCCACACATTATACGAGCCGGAAGCA
TAAAGTGTAAAGCCTGGGGTGCCTAATGAGTGAGCTAACTCACATTAATTGCGTTGCGCTCACTGCCAAT
TGCTTTCCAGTCGGGAAACCTGTCGTGCCAGCTGCATTAATGAATCGGCCAACGCGCGGGGAGAGGCGGT
TTGCGTATTGGGCGCTCTTCCGCTTCCTCGCTCACTGACTCGCTGCGCTCGGTCGTTCGGCTGCGGCGAG
CGGTATCAGCTCACTCAAAGGCGGTAATACGGTTATCCACAGAATCAGGGGATAACGCAGGAAAGAACAT
GTGAGCAAAAGGCCAGCAAAAGGCCAGGAACCGTAAAAAGGCCGCGTTGCTGGCGTTTTTCCATAGGCTC
CGCCCCCCTGACGAGCATCACAAAAATCGACGCTCAAGTCAGAGGTGGCGAAACCCGACAGGACTATAAA
GATACCAGGCGTTTCCCCCTGGAAGCTCCCTCGTGCGCTCTCCTGTTCCGACCCTGCCGCTTACCGGATA
CCTGTCCGCCTTTCTCCCTTCGGGAAGCGTGGCGCTTTCTCATAGCTCACGCTGTAGGTATCTCAGTTCG
GTGTAGGTCGTTCGCTCCAAGCTGGGCTGTGTGCACGAACCCCCCGTTCAGCCCGACCGCTGCGCCTTAT
CCGGTAACTATCGTCTTGAGTCCAACCCGGTAAGACACGACTTATCGCCACTGGCAGCAGCCACTGGTAA
CAGGATTAGCAGAGCGAGGTATGTAGGCGGTGCTACAGAGTTCTTGAAGTGGTGGCCTAACTACGGCTAC
ACTAGAAGGACAGTATTTGGTATCTGCGCTCTGCTGAAGCCAGTTACCTTCGGAAAAAGAGTTGGTAGCT
CTTGATCCGGCAAACAAACCACCGCTGGTAGCGGTGGTTTTTTTGTTTGCAAGCAGCAGATTACGCGCAG
AAAAAAAGGATCTCAAGAAGATCCTTTGATCTTTTCTACGGGGTCTGACGCTCAGTGGAACGAAAACTCA
CGTTAAGGGATTTTGGTCATGAGATTATCAAAAAGGATCTTCACCTAGATCCTTTTAAATTAAAAATGAA
GTTTTAAATCAATCTAAAGTATATATGAGTAAACTTGGTCTGACAGTTACCAATGCTTAATCAGTGAGGC
ACCTATCTCAGCGATCTGTCTATTTCGTTCATCCATAGTTGCCTGACTCCCCGTCGTGTAGATAACTACG
ATACGGGAGGGCTTACCATCTGGCCCCAGTGCTGCAATGATACCGCGAGACCCACGCTCACCGGCTCCAG
ATTTATCAGCAATAAACCAGCCAGCCGGAAGGGCCGAGCGCAGAAGTGGTCCTGCAACTTTATCCGCCTC
CATCCAGTCTATTAATTGTTGCCGGGAAGCTAGAGTAAGTAGTTCGCCAGTTAATAGTTTGCGCAACGTT
GTTGCCATTGCTACAGGCATCGTGGTGTCACGCTCGTCGTTTGGTATGGCTTCATTCAGCTCCGGTTCCC
AACGATCAAGGCGAGTTACATGATCCCCCATGTTGTGCAAAAAAGCGGTTAGCTCCTTCGGTCCTCCGAT
CGTTGTCAGAAGTAAGTTGGCCGCAGTGTTATCACTCATGGTTATGGCAGCACTGCATAATTCTCTTACT
GTCATGCCATCCGTAAGATGCTTTTCTGTGACTGGTGAGTACTCAACCAAGTCATTCTGAGAATAGTGTA
TGCGGCGACCGAGTTGCTCTTGCCCGGCGTCAATACGGGATAATACCGCGCCACATAGCAGAACTTTAAA
AGTGCTCATCATTGGAAAACGTTCTTCGGGGCGAAAACTCTCAAGGATCTTACCGCTGTTGAGATCCAGT
TCGATGTAACCCACTCGTGCACCCAACTGATCTTCAGCATCTTTTACTTTCACCAGCGTTTCTGGGTGAG
CAAAAACAGGAAGGCAAAATGCCGCAAAAAAGGGAATAAGGGCGACACGGAAATGTTGAATACTCATACT
CTTCCTTTTTCAATATTATTGAAGCATTTATCAGGGTTATTGTCTCATGAGCGGATACATATTTGAATGT
ATTTAGAAAAATAAACAAATAGGGGTTCCGCGCACATTTCCCCGAAAAGTGCCACCTGACGTCTAAGAAA
CCATTATTATCATGACATTAACCTATAAAAATAGGCGTATCACGAGGCC
