Features (pLannotate 1.2.2; 9 found; start..end, strand, type, name):
     96..117     +  protein_bind   CAP binding site: CAP binding activates transcription in the presence of cAMP. E. coli catabolite activator protein
    132..162     +  promoter       lac UV5 promoter: E. coli lac promoter with an "up" mutation
    215..595     +  CDS            eco47IR (fragment): T2E7_ECOLX - Protein predicted: Swiss-Prot protein existence level 4. Recognizes the double-stranded sequence GGWCC and cleaves after G-1. From Escherichia coli.
    940..1383    -  CDS            Rab28 (fragment): RAB28_MOUSE - Experimental evidence at protein level: Swiss-Prot protein existence level 1. From Mus musculus (Mouse).
   1430..1448    -  promoter       T7 promoter: promoter for bacteriophage T7 RNA polymerase
   1840..1944    +  promoter       AmpR promoter: bla
   1945..2805    +  CDS            AmpR: β-lactamase; bla; confers resistance to ampicillin, carbenicillin, and related antibiotics
   2976..3564    +  rep_origin     ori: high-copy-number ColE1/pMB1/pBR322/pUC origin of replication
   3747..71      +  CDS            lacI (fragment) (across the origin): lac repressor; lacI; The lac repressor binds to the lac operator to inhibit transcription in E. coli. This inhibition can be relieved by adding lactose or isopropyl-β-D-thiogalactopyranoside (IPTG).
>Addgene plasmid #124441 | pJET1.2_Rab28_Sense | addgene full sequence | sequence record 241986 | Addgene NGS Result
AAACCGCCTCTCCCCGCGCGTTGGCCGATTCATTAATGCAGCTGGCACGACAGGTTTCCCGACTGGAAAG
CAATTGGCAGTGAGCGCAACGCAATTAATGTGAGTTAGCTCACTCATTAGGCACCCCAGGCTTTACACTT
TATGCTTCCGGCTCGTATAATGTGTGGAATTATGAGCGGATAATAATTTCACACAGGAGGTTTAAACTTT
AAACATGTCAAAAGAGACGTCTTTTGTTAAGAATGCTGAGGAACTTGCAAAGCAAAAAATGGATGCTATT
AACCCTGAACTTTCTTCAAAATTTAAATTTTTAATAAAATTCCTGTCTCAGTTTCCTGAAGCTTGCTCTA
AACCTCGTTCAAAAAAAATGCAGAATAAAGTTGGTCAAGAGGAACATATTGAATATTTAGCTCGTAGTTT
TCATGAGAGTCGATTGCCAAGAAAACCCACGCCACCTACAACGGTTCCTGATGAGGTGGTTAGCATAGTT
CTTAATATAAGTTTTAATATACAGCCTGAAAATCTTGAGAGAATAAAAGAAGAACATCGATTTTCCATGG
CAGCTGAGAATATTGTAGGAGATCTTCTAGAAAGATGATCATCAAAGCTTGGAGCAGCTTCATATCTGGT
TAAATTTTTTATATCTGGGAAACAAAGAAGTGAAGAGAGAAGGAAGCAACATGGTTCTTCTGGAGTGAGG
AGGCAGTCTCAATCCAGAGAATGGACTCTCCATTCGGATTTCAAAACGTGTGGTTCCAAATCGCACTCCT
TCCGGTCCAGGGAGCTGCCTGATCCCTCAGGCAACTAAAGGATGAAGGAGCAGAGCAGGAGGAAGTGTGA
GCTGGCTACGGAGACAGTCACTGATAAAACACGTTCCTAGGCAGCTGGGGCCCAATTCAGGGGAAGAGCA
GCCAGAACTATCAATACAGTGTGTGCTCACTGCACTGCACACATGGAGCTCCGAGGAGGGTTAACAGTTC
TTGACAAGGGCTCCTGGTTGTAGTTTACAATATCTGCCTTCACCACTCTCTGTGACTGTTCTATTTCTGC
TTTGTTTAATTTGATTCCCAGGATTTCTGCTGCAACTTTCTGAAAACACAGGAAGACAGAGTCTCCTGTC
TTGGCTGAAACAAAGTGGCTACTAAAACCATTTTCCTGGCAAAATCGTAAGTGCTTATCAGCTTTTACTG
TTCGCATATGCTCCAAGTCAATTTTATTGCCCACTAAAGCAACCAGGGGCTGAGTTTCTGACTCTTCACT
TACTGTCTTCACCACAGAATACCAATCTTCCAAATTCTCAAAGCTTTGGTAGTTTGTAATATCATATACC
AAGAGGATTCCCTGTGCTCCATAGATGTATTTATCCAACATCTTGCCACCTATCTTGCTGAAAAACTCGA
GCCATCCGGAAGATCTGGCGGCCGCTCTCCCTATAGTGAGTCGTATTACGCCGGATGGATATGGTGTTCA
GGCACAAGTGTTAAAGCAGTTGATTTTATTCACTATGATGAAAAAAACAATGAATGGAACCTGCTCCAAG
TTAAAAATAGAGATAATACCGAAAACTCATCGAGTAGTAAGATTAGAGATAATACAACAATAAAAAAATG
GTTTAGAACTTACTCACAGCGTGATGCTACTAATTGGGACAATTTTCCAGATGAAGTATCATCTAAGAAT
TTAAATGAAGAAGACTTCAGAGCTTTTGTTAAAAATTATTTGGCAAAAATAATATAATTCGGCTGCAGGG
GCGGCCTCGTGATACGCCTATTTTTATAGGTTAATGTCATGATAATAATGGTTTCTTAGACGTCAGGTGG
CACTTTTCGGGGAAATGTGCGCGGAACCCCTATTTGTTTATTTTTCTAAATACATTCAAATATGTATCCG
CTCATGAGACAATAACCCTGATAAATGCTTCAATAATATTGAAAAAGGAAGAGTATGAGTATTCAACATT
TCCGTGTCGCCCTTATTCCCTTTTTTGCGGCATTTTGCCTTCCTGTTTTTGCTCACCCAGAAACGCTGGT
GAAAGTAAAAGATGCTGAAGATCAGTTGGGTGCACGAGTGGGTTACATCGAACTGGATCTCAACAGCGGT
AAGATCCTTGAGAGTTTTCGCCCCGAAGAACGTTTTCCAATGATGAGCACTTTTAAAGTTCTGCTATGTG
GCGCGGTATTATCCCGTATTGACGCCGGGCAAGAGCAACTCGGTCGCCGCATACACTATTCTCAGAATGA
CTTGGTTGAGTACTCACCAGTCACAGAAAAGCATCTTACGGATGGCATGACAGTAAGAGAATTATGCAGT
GCTGCCATAACCATGAGTGATAACACTGCGGCCAACTTACTTCTGACAACGATCGGAGGACCGAAGGAGC
TAACCGCTTTTTTGCACAACATGGGGGATCATGTAACTCGCCTTGATCGTTGGGAACCGGAGCTGAATGA
AGCCATACCAAACGACGAGCGTGACACCACGATGCCTGTAGCAATGGCAACAACGTTGCGCAAACTATTA
ACTGGCGAACTACTTACTCTAGCTTCCCGGCAACAATTAATAGACTGGATGGAGGCGGATAAAGTTGCAG
GACCACTTCTGCGCTCGGCCCTTCCGGCTGGCTGGTTTATTGCTGATAAATCTGGAGCCGGTGAGCGTGG
GTCTCGCGGTATCATTGCAGCACTGGGGCCAGATGGTAAGCCCTCCCGTATCGTAGTTATCTACACGACG
GGGAGTCAGGCAACTATGGATGAACGAAATAGACAGATCGCTGAGATAGGTGCCTCACTGATTAAGCATT
GGTAACTGTCAGACCAAGTTTACTCATATATACTTTAGATTGATTTAAAACTTCATTTTTAATTTAAAAG
GATCTAGGTGAAGATCCTTTTTGATAATCTCATGACCAAAATCCCTTAACGTGAGTTTTCGTTCCACTGA
GCGTCAGACCCCGTAGAAAAGATCAAAGGATCTTCTTGAGATCCTTTTTTTCTGCGCGTAATCTGCTGCT
TGCAAACAAAAAAACCACCGCTACCAGCGGTGGTTTGTTTGCCGGATCAAGAGCTACCAACTCTTTTTCC
GAAGGTAACTGGCTTCAGCAGAGCGCAGATACCAAATACTGTTCTTCTAGTGTAGCCGTAGTTAGGCCAC
CACTTCAAGAACTCTGTAGCACCGCCTACATACCTCGCTCTGCTAATCCTGTTACCAGTGGCTGCTGCCA
GTGGCGATAAGTCGTGTCTTACCGGGTTGGACTCAAGACGATAGTTACCGGATAAGGCGCAGCGGTCGGG
CTGAACGGGGGGTTCGTGCACACAGCCCAGCTTGGAGCGAACGACCTACACCGAACTGAGATACCTACAG
CGTGAGCTATGAGAAAGCGCCACGCTTCCCGAAGGGAGAAAGGCGGACAGGTATCCGGTAAGCGGCAGGG
TCGGAACAGGAGAGCGCACGAGGGAGCTTCCAGGGGGAAACGCCTGGTATCTTTATAGTCCTGTCGGGTT
TCGCCACCTCTGACTTGAGCGTCGATTTTTGTGATGCTCGTCAGGGGGGCGGAGCCTATGGAAAAACGCC
AGCAACGCGGCCTTTTTACGGTTCCTGGCCTTTTGCTGGCCTTTTGCTCACATGTTCTTTCCTGCGTTAT
CCCCTGATTCTGTGGATAACCGTATTACCGCCTTTGAGTGAGCTGATACCGCTCGCCGCAGCCGAACGAC
CGAGCGCAGCGAGTCAGTGAGCGAGGAAGCGGAAGAGCGCCCAATACGC
